Addgene plasmid #213713: pGST-EGFP-GPIDAF
Depositing lab: Qilai Huang. Publication: GPI-anchored glutathione S-transferase as marker allows affinity sorting of transfection-positive cells. Ma S, Yang L, Zuo Q, Huang Q. Front Mol Biosci. 2022 Sep 29;9:1016090. doi: 10.3389/fmolb.2022.1016090. eCollection 2022. PubMed 36250010.
Backbone
  Vector backbone: pEGFP-C2
  Vector type: Mammalian Expression
  Selectable markers: Neomycin (select with G418)
Growth in bacteria
  Bacterial resistance: Kanamycin, 50 μg/mL
  Growth temperature: 37°C
  Growth strain: DH5alpha
  Copy number: High Copy
Gene/Insert
  Gene/Insert name: EGFP
  Species: Synthetic
  Promoter: CMV
  Tag / fusion protein: GST (N terminal on insert)
  Cloning method: Restriction Enzyme; 5′ cloning site AgeI (not destroyed); 3′ cloning site BgllI (not destroyed)
Terms and licenses: Academic/Nonprofit Terms; Industry Terms: Not Available to Industry
How to cite: pGST-EGFP-GPIDAF was a gift from Qilai Huang (Addgene plasmid # 213713 ; http://n2t.net/addgene:213713 ; RRID:Addgene_213713)
