[The description below was written by a language model from this plasmid's Addgene catalogue record and pLannotate feature annotations shown in this document.]
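Description:
pGST-EGFP-GPIDAF is a mammalian expression plasmid of about 5.7 kb built on the pEGFP-C2 backbone. It is maintained in E. coli at high copy through a ColE1/pUC-type origin and also carries an f1 phage origin. A single Tn5 NeoR/KanR gene serves both hosts: a bacterial bla-type promoter drives it for kanamycin selection, and the SV40 enhancer/early promoter with an HSV TK polyadenylation signal drives it for G418 selection of stably transfected mammalian cells. The short annotated hits to ble, SV40 large T antigen and the bGH poly(A) signal appear to be backbone remnants rather than functional elements.

The payload is one open reading frame under the human CMV immediate-early enhancer and promoter, terminated by the SV40 poly(A) signal. It begins with a short fragment of human CD55 (decay-accelerating factor, DAF), whose position suggests the N-terminal secretion signal. This is followed by Schistosoma japonicum glutathione S-transferase, then EGFP, and finally a second CD55 fragment at the C-terminus. As the construct name indicates, this last fragment supplies the DAF glycosylphosphatidylinositol (GPI) attachment signal. Together these parts should route the GST-EGFP fusion through the secretory pathway and tether it to the outer face of the plasma membrane by a GPI anchor, displaying GST on the cell surface while EGFP reports expression by fluorescence. A residual multiple cloning site lies downstream of the fusion.

According to the associated publication title, surface-displayed GST acts as a marker for affinity sorting of transfection-positive cells, presumably by capture on glutathione-based matrices. EGFP provides a visual or flow-cytometric check on the enrichment.
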