Features (pLannotate 1.2.2; 17 found; start..end, strand, type, name):
     61..364     +  enhancer       CMV enhancer: human cytomegalovirus immediate early enhancer
    365..568     +  promoter       CMV promoter: human cytomegalovirus (CMV) immediate early promoter
    609..710     +  CDS            CD55 (fragment): DAF_HUMAN - Also known as CR, DAF. Experimental evidence at protein level: Swiss-Prot protein existence level 1. (Microbial infection) Acts as a receptor for Human echoviruses 6, 7, 11, 12, 20 and 21. From Homo sapiens (Human).
    738..1389    +  CDS            GST (fragment): glutathione S-transferase from Schistosoma japonicum
   1425..2141    +  CDS            EGFP: EGFP is a basic (constitutively fluorescent) green fluorescent protein published in 1996, derived from Aequorea victoria. It is reported to be a rapidly-maturing weak dimer with moderate acid sensitivity.
   2151..2303    +  CDS            CD55 (fragment): DAF_HUMAN - Also known as CR, DAF. Experimental evidence at protein level: Swiss-Prot protein existence level 1. (Microbial infection) Acts as a receptor for Human echoviruses 6, 7, 11, 12, 20 and 21. From Homo sapiens (Human).
   2307..2363    +  misc_feature   MCS: multiple cloning site
   2380..2464    +  CDS            large T antigen (fragment): large T antigen from SV40 (simian virus 40)
   2487..2608    +  polyA_signal   SV40 poly(A) signal: SV40 polyadenylation signal
   2642..3070    -  rep_origin     f1 ori (sequence partly withheld): f1 bacteriophage origin of replication; arrow indicates direction of (+) strand synthesis
   3097..3201    +  promoter       AmpR promoter: bla
   3203..3560    +  promoter       SV40 promoter: SV40 enhancer and early promoter
   3595..4389    +  CDS            NeoR/KanR: aminoglycoside phosphotransferase from Tn5; aph(3')-II (or nptII); confers resistance to neomycin, kanamycin, and G418 (Geneticin®)
   4410..4562    +  CDS            ble (fragment): BLE_KLEPN - Experimental evidence at protein level: Swiss-Prot protein existence level 1. Binding protein with a strong affinity to the bleomycin family of antibiotics. Binds to CL990; an antimitotic-antibiotic compound. From Klebsiella pneumoniae.
   4621..4668    +  polyA_signal   HSV TK poly(A) signal: herpes simplex virus thymidine kinase polyadenylation signal (Cole and Stacy, 1985)
   4759..4775    -  polyA_signal   bGH poly(A) signal (fragment): bovine growth hormone polyadenylation signal
   4997..5585    +  rep_origin     ori: high-copy-number ColE1/pMB1/pBR322/pUC origin of replication
>Addgene plasmid #213713 | pGST-EGFP-GPIDAF | addgene full sequence | sequence record 422963 | Addgene NGS Result
TAGTTATTAATAGTAATCAATTACGGGGTCATTAGTTCATAGCCCATATATGGAGTTCCGCGTTACATAA
CTTACGGTAAATGGCCCGCCTGGCTGACCGCCCAACGACCCCCGCCCATTGACGTCAATAATGACGTATG
TTCCCATAGTAACGCCAATAGGGACTTTCCATTGACGTCAATGGGTGGAGTATTTACGGTAAACTGCCCA
CTTGGCAGTACATCAAGTGTATCATATGCCAAGTACGCCCCCTATTGACGTCAATGACGGTAAATGGCCC
GCCTGGCATTATGCCCAGTACATGACCTTATGGGACTTTCCTACTTGGCAGTACATCTACGTATTAGTCA
TCGCTATTACCATGGTGATGCGGTTTTGGCAGTACATCAATGGGCGTGGATAGCGGTTTGACTCACGGGG
ATTTCCAAGTCTCCACCCCATTGACGTCAATGGGAGTTTGTTTTGGCACCAAAATCAACGGGACTTTCCA
AAATGTCGTAACAACTCCGCCCCATTGACGCAAATGGGCGGTAGGCGTGTACGGTGGGAGGTCTATATAA
GCAGAGCTGGTTTAGTGAACCGTCAGATCCGCTAGCGCTACCGGTACCATGACCGTGGCTAGACCCAGCG
TGCCTGCTGCCCTGCCTCTGCTGGGAGAGCTGCCTAGACTGCTGCTCCTGGTGCTCCTGTGCCTGCCTGC
TGTGTGGGGAAGCGCCTGGAGCCACCCTCAGATGGGCTCCCCTATACTAGGTTATTGGAAAATTAAGGGC
CTTGTGCAACCCACTCGACTTCTTTTGGAATATCTTGAAGAAAAATATGAAGAGCATTTGTATGAGCGCG
ATGAAGGTGATAAATGGCGAAACAAAAAGTTTGAATTGGGTTTGGAGTTTCCCAATCTTCCTTATTATAT
TGATGGTGATGTTAAATTAACACAGTCTATGGCCATCATACGTTATATAGCTGACAAGCACAACATGTTG
GGTGGTTGTCCAAAAGAGCGTGCAGAGATTTCAATGCTTGAAGGAGCGGTTTTGGATATTAGATACGGTG
TTTCGAGAATTGCATATAGTAAAGACTTTGAAACTCTCAAAGTTGATTTTCTTAGCAAGCTACCTGAAAT
GCTGAAAATGTTCGAAGATCGTTTATGTCATAAAACATATTTAAATGGTGATCATGTAACCCATCCTGAC
TTCATGTTGTATGACGCTCTTGATGTTGTTTTATACATGGACCCAATGTGCCTGGATGCGTTCCCAAAAT
TAGTTTGTTTTAAAAAACGTATTGAAGCTATCCCACAAATTGATAAGTACTTGAAATCCAGCAAGTATAT
AGCATGGCCTTTGCAGGGCTGGCAAGCCACGTTTGGTGGTGGCGACCATCCTCCAAAATCGGATCTGGTT
CCGCGTGGATCCCCGGTCGCCACCATGGTGAGCAAGGGCGAGGAGCTGTTCACCGGGGTGGTGCCCATCC
TGGTCGAGCTGGACGGCGACGTAAACGGCCACAAGTTCAGCGTGTCCGGCGAGGGCGAGGGCGATGCCAC
CTACGGCAAGCTGACCCTGAAGTTCATCTGCACCACCGGCAAGCTGCCCGTGCCCTGGCCCACCCTCGTG
ACCACCCTGACCTACGGCGTGCAGTGCTTCAGCCGCTACCCCGACCACATGAAGCAGCACGACTTCTTCA
AGTCCGCCATGCCCGAAGGCTACGTCCAGGAGCGCACCATCTTCTTCAAGGACGACGGCAACTACAAGAC
CCGCGCCGAGGTGAAGTTCGAGGGCGACACCCTGGTGAACCGCATCGAGCTGAAGGGCATCGACTTCAAG
GAGGACGGCAACATCCTGGGGCACAAGCTGGAGTACAACTACAACAGCCACAACGTCTATATCATGGCCG
ACAAGCAGAAGAACGGCATCAAGGTGAACTTCAAGATCCGCCACAACATCGAGGACGGCAGCGTGCAGCT
CGCCGACCACTACCAGCAGAACACCCCCATCGGCGACGGCCCCGTGCTGCTGCCCGACAACCACTACCTG
AGCACCCAGTCCGCCCTGAGCAAAGACCCCAACGAGAAGCGCGATCACATGGTCCTGCTGGAGTTCGTGA
CCGCCGCCGGGATCACTCTCGGCATGGACGAGCTGTACAAGTCCGGCCGGACTCAGATCAGCCGGACCAC
CAAGCACTTCCACGAGACCACCCCTAACAAGGGCAGCGGCACCACCAGCGGCACCACCCGGCTGCTGAGC
GGCCACACCTGCTTCACCCTGACCGGCCTGCTGGGCACCCTGGTGACCATGGGCCTGCTGACCTAGAGAT
CTCGAGCTCAAGCTTCGAATTCTGCAGTCGACGGTACCGCGGGCCCGGGATCCACCGGATCTAGATAACT
GATCATAATCAGCCATACCACATTTGTAGAGGTTTTACTTGCTTTAAAAAACCTCCCACACCTCCCCCTG
AACCTGAAACATAAAATGAATGCAATTGTTGTTGTTAACTTGTTTATTGCAGCTTATAATGGTTACAAAT
AAAGCAATAGCATCACAAATTTCACAAATAAAGCATTTTTTTCACTGCATTCTAGTTGTGGTTTGTCCAA
ACTCATCAATGTATCTTAACGCGTAAATTGTAAGCGTTAATATTTTGTTAAAATTCGCGTTAAATTTTTG
TTAAATCAGCTCATTTTTTAACCAATAGGCCGAAATCGGCAAAATCCCTTATAAATCAAAAGAATAGACC
GAGATAGGGT
[37 nt withheld, positions 2741-2777]
AAAGAACGTGGACTCCAACGTCAAAGG
[49 nt withheld, positions 2805-2853]
T
[91 nt withheld, positions 2855-2945]
G
[124 nt withheld, positions 2947-3070]
CAGGTGGCACTTTTCGGGGAAATGTGCGCGGAACCCCTATTTGTTTATTTTTCTAAATACATTCAAATAT
GTATCCGCTCATGAGACAATAACCCTGATAAATGCTTCAATAATATTGAAAAAGGAAGAGTCCTGAGGCG
GAAAGAACCAGCTGTGGAATGTGTGTCAGTTAGGGTGTGGAAAGTCCCCAGGCTCCCCAGCAGGCAGAAG
TATGCAAAGCATGCATCTCAATTAGTCAGCAACCAGGTGTGGAAAGTCCCCAGGCTCCCCAGCAGGCAGA
AGTATGCAAAGCATGCATCTCAATTAGTCAGCAACCATAGTCCCGCCCCTAACTCCGCCCATCCCGCCCC
TAACTCCGCCCAGTTCCGCCCATTCTCCGCCCCATGGCTGACTAATTTTTTTTATTTATGCAGAGGCCGA
GGCCGCCTCGGCCTCTGAGCTATTCCAGAAGTAGTGAGGAGGCTTTTTTGGAGGCCTAGGCTTTTGCAAA
GATCGATCAAGAGACAGGATGAGGATCGTTTCGCATGATTGAACAAGATGGATTGCACGCAGGTTCTCCG
GCCGCTTGGGTGGAGAGGCTATTCGGCTATGACTGGGCACAACAGACAATCGGCTGCTCTGATGCCGCCG
TGTTCCGGCTGTCAGCGCAGGGGCGCCCGGTTCTTTTTGTCAAGACCGACCTGTCCGGTGCCCTGAATGA
ACTGCAAGACGAGGCAGCGCGGCTATCGTGGCTGGCCACGACGGGCGTTCCTTGCGCAGCTGTGCTCGAC
GTTGTCACTGAAGCGGGAAGGGACTGGCTGCTATTGGGCGAAGTGCCGGGGCAGGATCTCCTGTCATCTC
ACCTTGCTCCTGCCGAGAAAGTATCCATCATGGCTGATGCAATGCGGCGGCTGCATACGCTTGATCCGGC
TACCTGCCCATTCGACCACCAAGCGAAACATCGCATCGAGCGAGCACGTACTCGGATGGAAGCCGGTCTT
GTCGATCAGGATGATCTGGACGAAGAGCATCAGGGGCTCGCGCCAGCCGAACTGTTCGCCAGGCTCAAGG
CGAGCATGCCCGACGGCGAGGATCTCGTCGTGACCCATGGCGATGCCTGCTTGCCGAATATCATGGTGGA
AAATGGCCGCTTTTCTGGATTCATCGACTGTGGCCGGCTGGGTGTGGCGGACCGCTATCAGGACATAGCG
TTGGCTACCCGTGATATTGCTGAAGAGCTTGGCGGCGAATGGGCTGACCGCTTCCTCGTGCTTTACGGTA
TCGCCGCTCCCGATTCGCAGCGCATCGCCTTCTATCGCCTTCTTGACGAGTTCTTCTGAGCGGGACTCTG
GGGTTCGAAATGACCGACCAAGCGACGCCCAACCTGCCATCACGAGATTTCGATTCCACCGCCGCCTTCT
ATGAAAGGTTGGGCTTCGGAATCGTTTTCCGGGACGCCGGCTGGATGATCCTCCAGCGCGGGGATCTCAT
GCTGGAGTTCTTCGCCCACCCTAGGGGGAGGCTAACTGAAACACGGAAGGAGACAATACCGGAAGGAACC
CGCGCTATGACGGCAATAAAAAGACAGAATAAAACGCACGGTGTTGGGTCGTTTGTTCATAAACGCGGGG
TTCGGTCCCAGGGCTGGCACTCTGTCGATACCCCACCGAGACCCCATTGGGGCCAATACGCCCGCGTTTC
TTCCTTTTCCCCACCCCACCCCCCAAGTTCGGGTGAAGGCCCAGGGCTCGCAGCCAACGTCGGGGCGGCA
GGCCCTGCCATAGCCTCAGGTTACTCATATATACTTTAGATTGATTTAAAACTTCATTTTTAATTTAAAA
GGATCTAGGTGAAGATCCTTTTTGATAATCTCATGACCAAAATCCCTTAACGTGAGTTTTCGTTCCACTG
AGCGTCAGACCCCGTAGAAAAGATCAAAGGATCTTCTTGAGATCCTTTTTTTCTGCGCGTAATCTGCTGC
TTGCAAACAAAAAAACCACCGCTACCAGCGGTGGTTTGTTTGCCGGATCAAGAGCTACCAACTCTTTTTC
CGAAGGTAACTGGCTTCAGCAGAGCGCAGATACCAAATACTGTTCTTCTAGTGTAGCCGTAGTTAGGCCA
CCACTTCAAGAACTCTGTAGCACCGCCTACATACCTCGCTCTGCTAATCCTGTTACCAGTGGCTGCTGCC
AGTGGCGATAAGTCGTGTCTTACCGGGTTGGACTCAAGACGATAGTTACCGGATAAGGCGCAGCGGTCGG
GCTGAACGGGGGGTTCGTGCACACAGCCCAGCTTGGAGCGAACGACCTACACCGAACTGAGATACCTACA
GCGTGAGCTATGAGAAAGCGCCACGCTTCCCGAAGGGAGAAAGGCGGACAGGTATCCGGTAAGCGGCAGG
GTCGGAACAGGAGAGCGCACGAGGGAGCTTCCAGGGGGAAACGCCTGGTATCTTTATAGTCCTGTCGGGT
TTCGCCACCTCTGACTTGAGCGTCGATTTTTGTGATGCTCGTCAGGGGGGCGGAGCCTATGGAAAAACGC
CAGCAACGCGGCCTTTTTACGGTTCCTGGCCTTTTGCTGGCCTTTTGCTCACATGTTCTTTCCTGCGTTA
TCCCCTGATTCTGTGGATAACCGTATTACCGCCATGCAT
