>Addgene plasmid #213713 | pGST-EGFP-GPIDAF | depositor partial sequence | sequence record 416731 | DAF Nsig-GST-EGFP-GPIDAF-
ATGACCGTGGCTAGACCCAGCGTGCCTGCTGCCCTGCCTCTGCTGGGAGAGCTGCCTAGACTGCTGCTCC
TGGTGCTCCTGTGCCTGCCTGCTGTGTGGGGAAGCGCCTGGAGCCACCCTCAGATGGGCTCCCCTATACT
AGGTTATTGGAAAATTAAGGGCCTTGTGCAACCCACTCGACTTCTTTTGGAATATCTTGAAGAAAAATAT
GAAGAGCATTTGTATGAGCGCGATGAAGGTGATAAATGGCGAAACAAAAAGTTTGAATTGGGTTTGGAGT
TTCCCAATCTTCCTTATTATATTGATGGTGATGTTAAATTAACACAGTCTATGGCCATCATACGTTATAT
AGCTGACAAGCACAACATGTTGGGTGGTTGTCCAAAAGAGCGTGCAGAGATTTCAATGCTTGAAGGAGCG
GTTTTGGATATTAGATACGGTGTTTCGAGAATTGCATATAGTAAAGACTTTGAAACTCTCAAAGTTGATT
TTCTTAGCAAGCTACCTGAAATGCTGAAAATGTTCGAAGATCGTTTATGTCATAAAACATATTTAAATGG
TGATCATGTAACCCATCCTGACTTCATGTTGTATGACGCTCTTGATGTTGTTTTATACATGGACCCAATG
TGCCTGGATGCGTTCCCAAAATTAGTTTGTTTTAAAAAACGTATTGAAGCTATCCCACAAATTGATAAGT
ACTTGAAATCCAGCAAGTATATAGCATGGCCTTTGCAGGGCTGGCAAGCCACGTTTGGTGGTGGCGACCA
TCCTCCAAAATCGGATCTGGTTCCGCGTGGATCCCCGGTCGCCACCATGGTGAGCAAGGGCGAGGAGCTG
TTCACCGGGGTGGTGCCCATCCTGGTCGAGCTGGACGGCGACGTAAACGGCCACAAGTTCAGCGTGTCCG
GCGAGGGCGAGGGCGATGCCACCTACGGCAAGCTGACCCTGAAGTTCATCTGCACCACCGGCAAGCTGCC
CGTGCCCTGGCCCACCCTCGTGACCACCCTGACCTACGGCGTGCAGTGCTTCAGCCGCTACCCCGACCAC
ATGAAGCAGCACGACTTCTTCAAGTCCGCCATGCCCGAAGGCTACGTCCAGGAGCGCACCATCTTCTTCA
AGGACGACGGCAACTACAAGACCCGCGCCGAGGTGAAGTTCGAGGGCGACACCCTGGTGAACCGCATCGA
GCTGAAGGGCATCGACTTCAAGGAGGACGGCAACATCCTGGGGCACAAGCTGGAGTACAACTACAACAGC
CACAACGTCTATATCATGGCCGACAAGCAGAAGAACGGCATCAAGGTGAACTTCAAGATCCGCCACAACA
TCGAGGACGGCAGCGTGCAGCTCGCCGACCACTACCAGCAGAACACCCCCATCGGCGACGGCCCCGTGCT
GCTGCCCGACAACCACTACCTGAGCACCCAGTCCGCCCTGAGCAAAGACCCCAACGAGAAGCGCGATCAC
ATGGTCCTGCTGGAGTTCGTGACCGCCGCCGGGATCACTCTCGGCATGGACGAGCTGTACAAGTCCGGCC
GGACTCAGATCAGCCGGACCACCAAGCACTTCCACGAGACCACCCCTAACAAGGGCAGCGGCACCACCAG
CGGCACCACCCGGCTGCTGAGCGGCCACACCTGCTTCACCCTGACCGGCCTGCTGGGCACCCTGGTGACC
ATGGGCCTGCTGACCTAG
